Addgene plasmid #12471: Top7 K39E K40E V48V K55E L75A
Depositing lab: David Baker. Depositing organization: University of Washington.
Backbone
  Vector backbone: pet29 b(+)
  Backbone size w/o insert (bp): 5371
  Vector type: Bacterial Expression
Growth in bacteria
  Bacterial resistance: Kanamycin, 50 μg/mL
  Growth temperature: 37°C
  Growth strain: DH5alpha
  Growth instructions: Plasmids are provided in DH5 alpha, but for protein expression, BL21(DE3)pLysS is recommended.
  Copy number: High Copy
Gene/Insert
  Gene/Insert name: Top7 K39E K40E V48V K55E L75A
  Insert size (bp): 321
  Mutation: K39E K40E V48V K55E L75A
  Tag / fusion protein: 6xHis (C terminal on insert)
  Cloning method: Restriction Enzyme
  Sequencing primers: 5′ T7
Terms and licenses: Academic/Nonprofit Terms; Industry Terms: Not Available to Industry
How to cite: Top7 K39E K40E V48V K55E L75A was a gift from David Baker (Addgene plasmid # 12471 ; http://n2t.net/addgene:12471 ; RRID:Addgene_12471)
