[The description below was written by a language model from this plasmid's Addgene catalogue record.]
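Description:
Top7 K39E K40E V48V K55E L75A is a bacterial expression plasmid built on the pET29b(+) backbone (about 5.4 kb without insert) that carries a 321 bp insert encoding a mutant form of Top7. Top7 is generally known as a computationally designed protein with a novel alpha/beta fold, though the record itself gives no background on the gene. The insert was introduced by restriction enzyme cloning. The plasmid confers kanamycin resistance for selection in E. coli and is catalogued as high copy.

The encoded variant carries the listed changes K39E, K40E, K55E and L75A. Three of these replace lysines with glutamates, reversing charge, and the fourth truncates a leucine to alanine. The entry also lists "V48V", which as written leaves the residue unchanged and may denote a silent codon change, but the record does not explain it. A 6xHis tag is fused to the C terminus of the insert, which allows purification by immobilised metal affinity chromatography.

The promoter is not stated explicitly. However, pET vectors normally drive expression from a T7 promoter under lac operator control, and this fits with the T7 sequencing primer and the recommendation of a DE3 lysogen carrying pLysS as the expression host. Such a strain supplies inducible T7 RNA polymerase, while a standard cloning strain is used for propagation.

No feature table is provided, so individual backbone elements cannot be confirmed. The record also does not state a purpose, but the design suits recombinant production of this Top7 mutant for biophysical work such as folding or stability studies.
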