>Addgene plasmid #12471 | Top7 K39E K40E V48V K55E L75A | depositor partial sequence | sequence record 7314 | Author sequence
ATGGGGGATATCCAGGTTCAAGTGAACATTGACGATAATGGTAAAAACTTCGATTATACTTATACCGTGA
CCACAGAATCGGAATTACAGAAGGTTTTGAACGAACTGAAAGACTACATCGAAGAACAGGGGGCTAAACG
CGTTCGCATCTCGATTACCGCTCGTACGGAAAAAGAAGCAGAAAAATTTGCCGCGATTGCGATTAAAGTT
TTCGCCGAACTGGGTTATAATGATATTAACGTTACGTGGGACGGCGATACGGTGACAGTGGAAGGACAGT
TAGAGGGCGGTTCTCTCGAGCACCACCACCACCACTGA
